Addgene plasmid #216456: pPOM031_P4_tSynth29
Purpose: Synthetic terminator for gene expression in yeasts and fungi. Part type 4 following the YeastToolkit MoClo grammar.
Depositing lab: Tomáš Pluskal. Depositing organization: Institute of Organic Chemistry and Biochemistry, Academy of Sciences of the Czech Republic. Publication: POMBOX: A Fission Yeast Cloning Toolkit for Molecular and Synthetic Biology. Hebra T, Smrckova H, Elkatmis B, Prevorovsky M, Pluskal T. ACS Synth Biol. 2023 Nov 22. doi: 10.1021/acssynbio.3c00529. PubMed 37991801.
Backbone
  Vector backbone: pUC57
  Vector type: Yeast Expression, Synthetic Biology
Growth in bacteria
  Bacterial resistance: Ampicillin, 100 μg/mL
  Growth temperature: 37°C
  Growth strain: DH5alpha
  Copy number: High Copy
Gene/Insert
  Gene/Insert name: Terminator synth29
  Species: S. pombe (fission yeast)
  Insert size (bp): 82
  Mutation: Removal of any BsaI // BsmBI restriction site
  Cloning method: Golden Gate
Terms and licenses: Academic/Nonprofit Terms; Industry Terms: Not Available to Industry
How to cite: pPOM031_P4_tSynth29 was a gift from Tomáš Pluskal (Addgene plasmid # 216456 ; http://n2t.net/addgene:216456 ; RRID:Addgene_216456)
