[The description below was written by a language model from this plasmid's Addgene catalogue record and pLannotate feature annotations shown in this document.]
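Description:
pPOM031_P4_tSynth29 is a small (about 2.8 kb) part-storage plasmid from the POMBOX fission yeast cloning toolkit, built on the pUC57 backbone. It is a modular cloning entry vector, not a functional expression construct: it carries an 82 bp synthetic transcriptional terminator, "synth29", formatted as a type 4 part under the YeastToolkit (YTK) MoClo grammar. In that scheme, type 4 parts occupy the terminator position immediately downstream of a coding sequence. The record lists the insert species as S. pombe and the purpose as terminating gene expression in yeasts and fungi. Any internal BsaI and BsmBI sites were removed from the part, as Golden Gate assembly requires, so that these type IIS enzymes cut only at the flanking positions that release the part with its defined overhangs.

The plasmid is propagated in E. coli through the high-copy ColE1/pUC-type origin and is selected with ampicillin through the β-lactamase gene and its native promoter. The automated annotation picks up only backbone elements: a bom fragment, a lacI remnant, the CAP binding site, the lac promoter and operator, and a lacZα fragment, which are typical of the pUC cloning region. The terminator itself is not annotated, presumably because it is a short synthetic sequence absent from the feature database. By elimination it probably lies in the unannotated gap between the lacZα fragment and the lac operator, though the record does not state this. No yeast origin, yeast selectable marker or promoter is recorded. The part is therefore meant to be combined with promoter, coding sequence and vector parts in a Golden Gate reaction to build transcription units for yeast.
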