Features (pLannotate 1.2.2; 9 found; start..end, strand, type, name):
     86..185     +  misc_feature   bom (fragment): basis of mobility region from pBR322
    191..348     -  CDS            lacZα (fragment): LacZα fragment of β-galactosidase; lacZ fragment
    596..612     -  protein_bind   lac operator: The lac repressor binds to the lac operator to inhibit transcription in E. coli. This inhibition can be relieved by adding lactose or isopropyl-β-D-thiogalactopyranoside (IPTG). lac repressor encoded by lacI
    620..650     -  promoter       lac promoter: promoter for the E. coli lac operon
    665..686     -  protein_bind   CAP binding site: CAP binding activates transcription in the presence of cAMP. E. coli catabolite activator protein
    699..791     -  CDS            lacI (fragment): lac repressor; lacI; The lac repressor binds to the lac operator to inhibit transcription in E. coli. This inhibition can be relieved by adding lactose or isopropyl-β-D-thiogalactopyranoside (IPTG).
    974..1562    -  rep_origin     ori: high-copy-number ColE1/pMB1/pBR322/pUC origin of replication
   1733..2593    -  CDS            AmpR: β-lactamase; bla; confers resistance to ampicillin, carbenicillin, and related antibiotics
   2594..2698    -  promoter       AmpR promoter: bla
>Addgene plasmid #216456 | pPOM031_P4_tSynth29 | addgene full sequence | sequence record 428690 | Addgene NGS Result
AGACGGTCACAGCTTGTCTGTAAGCGGATGCCGGGAGCAGACAAGCCCGTCAGGGCGCGTCAGCGGGTGT
TGGCGGGTGTCGGGGCTGGCTTAACTATGCGGCATCAGAGCAGATTGTACTGAGAGTGCACCATATGCGG
TGTGAAATACCGCACAGATGCGTAAGGAGAAAATACCGCATCAGGCGCCATTCGCCATTCAGGCTGCGCA
ACTGTTGGGAAGGGCGATCGGTGCGGGCCTCTTCGCTATTACGCCAGCTGGCGAAAGGGGGATGTGCTGC
AAGGCGATTAAGTTGGGTAACGCCAGGGTTTTCCCAGTCACGACGTTGTAAAACGACGGCCAGTGAATTG
GAGATCGGTACTTCGCGAATGCGTCGAGATCTAGACATCCGTCTCATCGGTCTCAATCCTAACTCGAGTG
GGTGGTATGTTATATATATATATATATATATATAACTGTCTAGAAATAAAGAGTATCATCTTTCAAAGCT
GTGAGACCTGAGACGCATATGCACATCGGATGCCGGGACCGACGAGTGCAGAGGCGTGCAAGCGAGCTTG
GCGTAATCATGGTCATAGCTGTTTCCTGTGTGAAATTGTTATCCGCTCACAATTCCACACAACATACGAG
CCGGAAGCATAAAGTGTAAAGCCTGGGGTGCCTAATGAGTGAGCTAACTCACATTAATTGCGTTGCGCTC
ACTGCCCGCTTTCCAGTCGGGAAACCTGTCGTGCCAGCTGCATTAATGAATCGGCCAACGCGCGGGGAGA
GGCGGTTTGCGTATTGGGCGCTCTTCCGCTTCCTCGCTCACTGACTCGCTGCGCTCGGTCGTTCGGCTGC
GGCGAGCGGTATCAGCTCACTCAAAGGCGGTAATACGGTTATCCACAGAATCAGGGGATAACGCAGGAAA
GAACATGTGAGCAAAAGGCCAGCAAAAGGCCAGGAACCGTAAAAAGGCCGCGTTGCTGGCGTTTTTCCAT
AGGCTCCGCCCCCCTGACGAGCATCACAAAAATCGACGCTCAAGTCAGAGGTGGCGAAACCCGACAGGAC
TATAAAGATACCAGGCGTTTCCCCCTGGAAGCTCCCTCGTGCGCTCTCCTGTTCCGACCCTGCCGCTTAC
CGGATACCTGTCCGCCTTTCTCCCTTCGGGAAGCGTGGCGCTTTCTCATAGCTCACGCTGTAGGTATCTC
AGTTCGGTGTAGGTCGTTCGCTCCAAGCTGGGCTGTGTGCACGAACCCCCCGTTCAGCCCGACCGCTGCG
CCTTATCCGGTAACTATCGTCTTGAGTCCAACCCGGTAAGACACGACTTATCGCCACTGGCAGCAGCCAC
TGGTAACAGGATTAGCAGAGCGAGGTATGTAGGCGGTGCTACAGAGTTCTTGAAGTGGTGGCCTAACTAC
GGCTACACTAGAAGAACAGTATTTGGTATCTGCGCTCTGCTGAAGCCAGTTACCTTCGGAAAAAGAGTTG
GTAGCTCTTGATCCGGCAAACAAACCACCGCTGGTAGCGGTGGTTTTTTTGTTTGCAAGCAGCAGATTAC
GCGCAGAAAAAAAGGATCTCAAGAAGATCCTTTGATCTTTTCTACGGGGTCTGACGCTCAGTGGAACGAA
AACTCACGTTAAGGGATTTTGGTCATGAGATTATCAAAAAGGATCTTCACCTAGATCCTTTTAAATTAAA
AATGAAGTTTTAAATCAATCTAAAGTATATATGAGTAAACTTGGTCTGACAGTTACCAATGCTTAATCAG
TGAGGCACCTATCTCAGCGATCTGTCTATTTCGTTCATCCATAGTTGCCTGACTCCCCGTCGTGTAGATA
ACTACGATACGGGAGGGCTTACCATCTGGCCCCAGTGCTGCAATGATACCGCGAGATCCACGCTCACCGG
CTCCAGATTTATCAGCAATAAACCAGCCAGCCGGAAGGGCCGAGCGCAGAAGTGGTCCTGCAACTTTATC
CGCCTCCATCCAGTCTATTAATTGTTGCCGGGAAGCTAGAGTAAGTAGTTCGCCAGTTAATAGTTTGCGC
AACGTTGTTGCCATTGCTACAGGCATCGTGGTGTCACGCTCGTCGTTTGGTATGGCTTCATTCAGCTCCG
GTTCCCAACGATCAAGGCGAGTTACATGATCCCCCATGTTGTGCAAAAAAGCGGTTAGCTCCTTCGGTCC
TCCGATCGTTGTCAGAAGTAAGTTGGCCGCAGTGTTATCACTCATGGTTATGGCAGCACTGCATAATTCT
CTTACTGTCATGCCATCCGTAAGATGCTTTTCTGTGACTGGTGAGTACTCAACCAAGTCATTCTGAGAAT
AGTGTATGCGGCGACCGAGTTGCTCTTGCCCGGCGTCAATACGGGATAATACCGCGCCACATAGCAGAAC
TTTAAAAGTGCTCATCATTGGAAAACGTTCTTCGGGGCGAAAACTCTCAAGGATCTTACCGCTGTTGAGA
TCCAGTTCGATGTAACCCACTCGTGCACCCAACTGATCTTCAGCATCTTTTACTTTCACCAGCGTTTCTG
GGTGAGCAAAAACAGGAAGGCAAAATGCCGCAAAAAAGGGAATAAGGGCGACACGGAAATGTTGAATACT
CATACTCTTCCTTTTTCAATATTATTGAAGCATTTATCAGGGTTATTGTCTCATGAGCGGATACATATTT
GAATGTATTTAGAAAAATAAACAAATAGGGGTTCCGCGCACATTTCCCCGAAAAGTGCCACCTGACGTCT
AAGAAACCATTATTATCATGACATTAACCTATAAAAATAGGCGTATCACGAGGCCCTTTCGTC
